>Addgene plasmid #103178 | LSB-hsa-miR-10b-3p | addgene full sequence | sequence record 208785 | Addgene NGS Result
GGCTCCGGTGCCCGTCAGTGGGCAGAGCGCACATCGCCCACAGTCCCCGAGAAGTTGTGGGGAGGGGTCG
GCAATTGAACCGGTGCCTAGAGAAGGTGGCGCGGGGTAAACTGGGAAAGTGATGTCGTGTACTGGCTCCG
CCTTTTTCCCGAGGGTGGGGGAGAACCGTATATAAGTGCAGTAGTCGCCGTGAACGTTCTTTTTCGCAAC
GGGTTTGCCGCCAGAACACAGGTAAGTGCCGTGTGTGGTTCCCGCGGGCCTGGCCTCTTTACGGGTTATG
GCCCTTGCGTGCCTTGAATTACTTCCACCTGGCTGCAGTACGTGATTCTTGATCCCGAGCTTCGGGTTGG
AAGTGGGTGGGAGAGTTCGAGGCCTTGCGCTTAAGGAGCCCCTTCGCCTCGTGCTTGAGTTGAGGCCTGG
CCTGGGCGCTGGGGCCGCCGCGTGCGAATCTGGTGGCACCTTCGCGCCTGTCTCGCTGCTTTCGATAAGT
CTCTAGCCATTTAAAATTTTTGATGACCTGCTGCGACGCTTTTTTTCTGGCAAGATAGTCTTGTAAATGC
GGGCCAAGATCTGCACACTGGTATTTCGGTTTTTGGGGCCGCGGGCGGCGACGGGGCCCGTGCGTCCCAG
CGCACATGTTCGGCGAGGCGGGGCCTGCGAGCGCGGCCACCGAGAATCGGACGGGGGTAGTCTCAAGCTG
GCCGGCCTGCTCTGGTGCCTGGCCTCGCGCCGCCGTGTATCGCCCCGCCCTGGGCGGCAAGGCTGGCCCG
GTCGGCACCAGTTGCGTGAGCGGAAAGATGGCCGCTTCCCGGCCCTGCTGCAGGGAGCTCAAAATGGAGG
ACGCGGCGCTCGGGAGAGCGGGCGGGTGAGTCACCCACACAAAGGAAAAGGGCCTTTCCGTCCTCAGCCG
TCGCTTCATGTGACTCCACGGAGTACCGGGCGCCGTCCAGGCACCTCGATTAGTTCTCGAGCTTTTGGAG
TACGTCGTCTTTAGGTTGGGGGGAGGGGTTTTATGCGATGGAGTTTCCCCACACTGAGTGGGTGGAGACT
GAAGTTAGGCCAGCTTGGCACTTGATGTAATTCTCCTTGGAATTTGCCCTTTTTGAGTTTGGATCTTGGT
TCATTCTCAAGCCTCAGACAGTGGTTCAAAGTTTTTTTCTTCCATTTCAGGTGTCGTGAGAAGGGCGAAT
TCGACCCAAGTTTGTACAAAAAAGCAGGCTGGATCCAGGTGCCACCATGGTGAGCGAGCTGATTAAGGAG
AACATGCACATGAAGCTGTACATGGAGGGCACCGTGAACAACCACCACTTCAAGTGCACATCCGAGGGCG
AAGGCAAGCCCTACGAGGGCACCCAGACCATGAGAATCAAGGCGGTCGAGGGCGGCCCTCTCCCCTTCGC
CTTCGACATCCTGGCTACCAGCTTCATGTACGGCAGCAAAACCTTCATCAACCACACCCAGGGCATCCCC
GACTTCTTTAAGCAGTCCTTCCCCGAGGGCTTCACATGGGAGAGAGTCACCACATACGAAGATGGGGGCG
TGCTGACCGCTACCCAGGACACCAGCCTCCAGGACGGCTGCCTCATCTACAACGTCAAGATCAGAGGGGT
GAACTTCCCATCCAACGGCCCTGTGATGCAGAAGAAAACACTCGGCTGGGAGGCCTCCACCGAGACACTG
TACCCCGCTGACGGCGGCCTGGAAGGCAGAGCCGACATGGCCCTGAAGCTCGTGGGCGGGGGCCACCTGA
TCTGCAACCTTAAGACCACATACAGATCCAAGAAACCCGCTAAGAACCTCAAGATGCCCGGCGTCTACTA
TGTGGACAGGAGACTGGAAAGAATCAAGGAGGCCGACAAAGAGACATACGTCGAGCAGCACGAGGTGGCT
GTGGCCAGATACTGCGACCTCCCTAGCAAACTGGGGCACAAACTTAATTGAGAATTCTACCACCCAGCTT
TCTTGTACAAAGTGGTACGTCTCAAGACCAGAGGTCTCTGCTTGGATGGGTATTCCCCTAGAATCGAATC
TGTATTCCCCTAGAATCGAATCTGTATTCCCCTAGAATCGAATCTGTATTCCCCTAGAATCGAATCTGTC
AACCAGAAGAGACCTGTGCTTCACTCCTCAGGTGCAGGCTGCCTATCAGAAGGTGGTGGCTGGTGTGGCC
AATGCCCTGGCTCACAAATACCACTGAGATCTTTTTCCCTCTGCCAAAAATTATGGGGACATCATGAAGC
CCCTTGAGCATCTGACTTCTGGCTAATAAAGGAAATTTATTTTCATTGCAATAGTGTGTTGGAATTTTTT
GTGTCTCTCACTCGGAAGGACATATGGGAGGGCAAATCATTTAAAACATCAGAATGAGTATTTGGTTTAG
AGTTTGGCAACATATGCCCATATGCTGGCTGCCATGAACAAAGGTTGGCTATAAAGAGGTCATCAGTATA
TGAAACAGCCCCCTGCTGTCCATTCCTTATTCCATAGAAAAGCCTTGACTTGAGGTTAGATTTTTTTTAT
ATTTTGTTTTGTGTTATTTTTTTCTTTAACATCCCTAAAATTTTCCTTACATGTTTTACTAGCCAGATTT
TTCCTCCTCTCCTGACTACTCCCAGTCATAGCTGTCCCTCTTCTCTTATGGAGATCCCGAGCGGTGCGTT
TTTATGCTTGTAGTATTGTATAATGTTTTTAAGATCCAAGCTTCTGACCTCTTCTCTTCCTCCCACAGGG
CCTCGAGACAATTGCATCGATGGTACCAGTGAAAGTCTGCAATGAATTCGAGTTGGCGCGCCTGTCATTC
TAAATCTCTCTTTCAGCCTAAAGCTTTTTCCCCGTATCCCCCCAGGTGTCTGCAGGCTCAAAGAGCAGCG
AGAAGCGTTCAGAGGAAAGCGATCCCGTGCCACCTTCCCCGTGCCCGGGCTGTCCCCGCACGCTGCCGGC
TCGGGGATGCGGGGGGAGCGCCGGACCGGAGCGGAGCCCCGGGCGGCTCGCTGCTGCCCCCTAGCGGGGG
AGGGACGTAATTACATCCCTGGGGGCTTTGGGAGGGGGCTGTCCCCGTGAGCTCCCAGGCGCGCCTGTCA
TTCTAAATCTCTCTTTCAGCCTAAAGCTTTTTCCCCGTATCCCCCCAGGTGTCTGCAGGCTCAAAGAGCA
GCGAGAAGCGTTCAGAGGAAAGCGATCCCGTGCCACCTTCCCCGTGCCCGGGCTGTCCCCGCACGCTGCC
GGCTCGGGGATGCGGGGGGAGCGCCGGACCGGAGCGGAGCCCCGGGCGGCTCGCTGCTGCCCCCTAGCGG
GGGAGGGACGTAATTACATCCCTGGGGGCTTTGGGGGGGGGCTGTCCCCGTGAGCTCCCAGGCGCGCCAA
CTCGGTACCGTATCGATGTCGACGTTAACGCTAGTGATATCAACTTTGTATAGAAAAGTTGGCTCCGAAT
TCGCCCTTGACAGCAGAGATCCAGTTTGGTTAATTAATTGGCTCCGGTGCCCGTCAGTGGGCAGAGCGCA
CATCGCCCACAGTCCCCGAGAAGTTGTGGGGAGGGGTCGGCAATTGAACCGGTGCCTAGAGAAGGTGGCG
CGGGGTAAACTGGGAAAGTGATGTCGTGTACTGGCTCCGCCTTTTTCCCGAGGGTGGGGGAGAACCGTAT
ATAAGTGCAGTAGTCGCCGTGAACGTTCTTTTTCGCAACGGGTTTGCCGCCAGAACACAGGTAAGTGCCG
TGTGTGGTTCCCGCGGGCCTGGCCTCTTTACGGGTTATGGCCCTTGCGTGCCTTGAATTACTTCCACCTG
GCTGCAGTACGTGATTCTTGATCCCGAGCTTCGGGTTGGAAGTGGGTGGGAGAGTTCGAGGCCTTGCGCT
TAAGGAGCCCCTTCGCCTCGTGCTTGAGTTGAGGCCTGGCCTGGGCGCTGGGGCCGCCGCGTGCGAATCT
GGTGGCACCTTCGCGCCTGTCTCGCTGCTTTCGATAAGTCTCTAGCCATTTAAAATTTTTGATGACCTGC
TGCGACGCTTTTTTTCTGGCAAGATAGTCTTGTAAATGCGGGCCAAGATCTGCACACTGGTATTTCGGTT
TTTGGGGCCGCGGGCGGCGACGGGGCCCGTGCGTCCCAGCGCACATGTTCGGCGAGGCGGGGCCTGCGAG
CGCGGCCACCGAGAATCGGACGGGGGTAGTCTCAAGCTGGCCGGCCTGCTCTGGTGCCTGGCCTCGCGCC
GCCGTGTATCGCCCCGCCCTGGGCGGCAAGGCTGGCCCGGTCGGCACCAGTTGCGTGAGCGGAAAGATGG
CCGCTTCCCGGCCCTGCTGCAGGGAGCTCAAAATGGAGGACGCGGCGCTCGGGAGAGCGGGCGGGTGAGT
CACCCACACAAAGGAAAAGGGCCTTTCCGTCCTCAGCCGTCGCTTCATGTGACTCCACGGAGTACCGGGC
GCCGTCCAGGCACCTCGATTAGTTCTCGAGCTTTTGGAGTACGTCGTCTTTAGGTTGGGGGGAGGGGTTT
TATGCGATGGAGTTTCCCCACACTGAGTGGGTGGAGACTGAAGTTAGGCCAGCTTGGCACTTGATGTAAT
TCTCCTTGGAATTTGCCCTTTTTGAGTTTGGATCTTGGTTCATTCTCAAGCCTCAGACAGTGGTTCAAAG
TTTTTTTCTTCCATTTCAGGTGTCGTGAGAAGGGCGAATTCGACCCAAGTTTGTACAAAAAAGCAGGCTG
ACCGCCACCATGGTGAGCAAGGGCGAGGAGCTGTTCACCGGGGTGGTGCCCATCCTGGTCGAGCTGGACG
GCGACGTAAACGGCCACAAGTTCAGCGTGAGGGGCGAGGGCGAGGGCGATGCCACCAACGGCAAGCTGAC
CCTGAAGTTCATCTGCACCACCGGCAAGCTGCCCGTGCCCTGGCCCACCCTCGTGACCACCCTGAGCCAC
GGCGTGCAGTGCTTCGCCCGCTACCCCGACCACATGAAGCAGCACGACTTCTTCAAGTCCGCCATGCCCG
AAGGCTACGTCCAGGAGCGCACCATCTTCTTCAAGGACGACGGCACCTACAAGACCCGCGCCGAGGTGAA
GTTCGAGGGCGACACCCTAGTGAACCGCATCGAGCTGAAGGGCGTCGACTTCAAGGAGGACGGCAACATC
CTGGGGCACAAGCTGGAGTACAACTTCAACAGCCACAACATCTATATCATGGCCGTCAAGCAGAAGAACG
GCATCAAGGTGAACTTCAAGATCCGCCACAACGTGGAGGACGGCAGCGTGCAGCTCGCCGACCACTACCA
GCAGAACACCCCCATCGGCGACGGCCCCGTGCTGCTGCCCGACAGCCACTACCTGAGCACCCAGTCCGTG
CTGAGCAAAGACCCCAACGAGAAGCGCGATCACATGGTCCTGCTGGAGTTCCGCACCGCCGCCGGGATCA
CTCTCGGCATGGACGAGCTGTACAAGTAATACCCAGCTTTCTTGTACAAAGTGGTACGCGTGAATTCACT
CCTCAGGTGCAGGCTGCCTATCAGAAGGTGGTGGCTGGTGTGGCCAATGCCCTGGCTCACAAATACCACT
GAGATCTTTTTCCCTCTGCCAAAAATTATGGGGACATCATGAAGCCCCTTGAGCATCTGACTTCTGGCTA
ATAAAGGAAATTTATTTTCATTGCAATAGTGTGTTGGAATTTTTTGTGTCTCTCACTCGGAAGGACATAT
GGGAGGGCAAATCATTTAAAACATCAGAATGAGTATTTGGTTTAGAGTTTGGCAACATATGCCCATATGC
TGGCTGCCATGAACAAAGGTTGGCTATAAAGAGGTCATCAGTATATGAAACAGCCCCCTGCTGTCCATTC
CTTATTCCATAGAAAAGCCTTGACTTGAGGTTAGATTTTTTTTATATTTTGTTTTGTGTTATTTTTTTCT
TTAACATCCCTAAAATTTTCCTTACATGTTTTACTAGCCAGATTTTTCCTCCTCTCCTGACTACTCCCAG
TCATAGCTGTCCCTCTTCTCTTATGGAGATCCCTCGACCTGCAGCCCAAGCTTGGCGTAATCATGGTCAT
AGCTGTTTCCTGTGTGAAATTGTTATCCGCTCACAATTCCACACAACATACGAGCCGGAAGCATAAAGTG
TAAAGCCTGGGGTGCCTAATGAGTGAGCTAACTCACATTAATTGCGTTGCGCTCACTGCCCGCTTTCCAG
TCGGGAAACCTGTCGTGCCAGCGGATCGACAGTACTAAGCTTGGTCTAATACCCAATCTCTCGTCTTATC
CAGATGTTTTATACGCCTCTGGCCCGTGTCTCAAAATCTCTGATGTTACATTGCACAAGATAAAAATATA
TCATCATGAACAATAAAACTGTCTGCTTACATAAACAGTAATACAAGGGGTGTTATGAGCCATATTCAAC
GGGAAACGTCGAGGCCGCGATTAAATTCCAACATGGATGCTGATTTATATGGGTATAAATGGGCTCGCGA
TAATGTCGGGCAATCAGGTGCGACAATCTATCGCTTGTATGGGAAGCCCGATGCGCCAGAGTTGTTTCTG
AAACATGGCAAAGGTAGCGTTGCCAATGATGTTACAGATGAGATGGTCAGACTAAACTGGCTGACGGAAT
TTATGCCTCTTCCGACCATCAAGCATTTTATCCGTACTCCTGATGATGCATGGTTACTCACCACTGCGAT
CCCCGGAAAAACAGCATTCCAGGTATTAGAAGAATATCCTGATTCAGGTGAAAATATTGTTGATGCGCTG
GCAGTGTTCCTGCGCCGGTTGCATTCGATTCCTGTTTGTAATTGTCCTTTTAACAGCGATCGCGTATTTC
GTCTCGCTCAGGCGCAATCACGAATGAATAACGGTTTGGTTGATGCGAGTGATTTTGATGACGAGCGTAA
TGGCTGGCCTGTTGAACAAGTCTGGAAAGAAATGCATAAACTTTTGCCATTCTCACCGGATTCAGTCGTC
ACTCATGGTGATTTCTCACTTGATAACCTTATTTTTGACGAGGGGAAATTAATAGGTTGTATTGATGTTG
GACGAGTCGGAATCGCAGACCGATACCAGGATCTTGCCATCCTATGGAACTGCCTCGGTGAGTTTTCTCC
TTCATTACAGAAACGGCTTTTTCAAAAATATGGTATTGATAATCCTGATATGAATAAATTGCAGTTTCAT
TTGATGCTCGATGAGTTTTTCTAATCAGAATTGGTTAATTGGTTGTAACACTGGCAGAGCATTACGCTGA
CTTGACGGGACGGCGCAAGCTCATGACCAAAATCCCTTAACGTGAGTTACGCGTCGTTCCACTGAGCGTC
AGAGGTATCACTAGTATTACAGAGGTAAGTTATAACAGTCGCCTAACCCAATTGAGGGGATAACGCAGGA
AAGAACATGTGAGCAAAAGGCCAGCAAAAGGCCAGGAACCGTAAAAAGGCCGCGTTGCTGGCGTTTTTCC
ATAGGCTCCGCCCCCCTGACGAGCATCACAAAAATCGACGCTCAAGTCAGAGGTGGCGAAACCCGACAGG
ACTATAAAGATACCAGGCGTTTCCCCCTGGAAGCTCCCTCGTGCGCTCTCCTGTTCCGACCCTGCCGCTT
ACCGGATACCTGTCCGCCTTTCTCCCTTCGGGAAGCGTGGCGCTTTCTCATAGCTCACGCTGTAGGTATC
TCAGTTCGGTGTAGGTCGTTCGCTCCAAGCTGGGCTGTGTGCACGAACCCCCCGTTCAGCCCGACCGCTG
CGCCTTATCCGGTAACTATCGTCTTGAGTCCAACCCGGTAAGACACGACTTATCGCCACTGGCAGCAGCC
ACTGGTAACAGGATTAGCAGAGCGAGGTATGTAGGCGGTGCTACAGAGTTCTTGAAGTGGTGGCCTAACT
ACGGCTACACTAGAAGAACAGTATTTGGTATCTGCGCTCTGCTGAAGCCAGTTACCTTCGGAAAAAGAGT
TGGTAGCTCTTGATCCGGCAAACAAACCACCGCTGGTAGCGGTGGTTTTTTTGTTTGCAAGCAGCAGATT
ACGCGCAGAAAAAAAGGATCTCAAGAAGATCCTTTGATCTTTTCTACGGGGTCTGACGCTCAGTGGAACG
AAAACTCACGTTAAGGGATTTTGGTCATGAGATTATCAAAAAGGATCTTCACCTAGATCCTTTTAAATTA
AAAATGAAGTTTTAAATCAATCTAAAGTATATATGAGTAAACTTGGTCTGACAGTTACCAATGCTTAATC
AGTGAGGCACCTATCTCAGCGATCTGTCTATTTCGTTCATCCATAGTTGCCTGACTCCCCGTCGTGTAGA
TAACTACGATACGGGAGGGCTTACCATCTGGCCCCAGTGCTGCAATGATACCGCGAGAACCACGCTCACC
GGCTCCAGATTTATCAGCAATAAACCAGCCAGCCGGAAGGGCCGAGCGCAGAAGTGGTCCTGCAACTTTA
TCCGCCTCCATCCAGTCTATTAATTGTTGCCGGGAAGCTAGAGTAAGTAGTTCGCCAGTTAATAGTTTGC
GCAACGTTGTTGCCATTGCTACAGGCATCGTGGTGTCACGCTCGTCGTTTGGTATGGCTTCATTCAGCTC
CGGTTCCCAACGATCAAGGCGAGTTACATGATCCCCCATGTTGTGCAAAAAAGCGGTTAGCTCCTTCGGT
CCTCCGATCGTTGTCAGAAGTAAGTTGGCCGCAGTGTTATCACTCATGGTTATGGCAGCACTGCATAATT
CTCTTACTGTCATGCCATCCGTAAGATGCTTTTCTGTGACTGGTGAGTACTCAACCAAGTCATTCTGAGA
ATAGTGTATGCGGCGACCGAGTTGCTCTTGCCCGGCGTCAATACGGGATAATACCGCGCCACATAGCAGA
ACTTTAAAAGTGCTCATCATTGGAAAACGTTCTTCGGGGCGAAAACTCTCAAGGATCTTACCGCTGTTGA
GATCCAGTTCGATGTAACCCACTCGTGCACCCAACTGATCTTCAGCATCTTTTACTTTCACCAGCGTTTC
TGGGTGAGCAAAAACAGGAAGGCAAAATGCCGCAAAAAAGGGAATAAGGGCGACACGGAAATGTTGAATA
CTCATACTCTTCCTTTTTCAATATTATTGAAGCATTTATCAAGGTTATTGTCTCATGAGCGGATACATAT
TTGAATGTACCGAATTTCTCGAGGGCTTGTCGACGACGGCGGTCTCCGTCGTCAGGATCATGAATTCGAC
CGCCTGTCTCAAGGTGCCACCATGACCGAGTACAAGCCCACGGTGCGCCTCGCCACCCGCGACGACGTCC
CCCGGGCCGTACGCACCCTCGCCGCCGCGTTCGCCGACTACCCCGCCACGCGCCACACCGTCGACCCGGA
CCGCCACATCGAGCGGGTCACCGAGCTGCAAGAACTCTTCCTCACGCGCGTCGGGCTCGACATCGGCAAG
GTGTGGGTCGCGGACGACGGCGCCGCGGTGGCGGTCTGGACCACGCCGGAGAGCGTCGAAGCGGGGGCGG
TGTTCGCCGAGATCGGCCCGCGCATGGCCGAGTTGAGCGGTTCCCGGCTGGCCGCGCAGCAACAGATGGA
AGGCCTCCTGGCGCCGCACCGGCCCAAGGAGCCCGCGTGGTTCCTGGCCACCGTCGGCGTCTCGCCCGAC
CACCAGGGCAAGGGTCTGGGCAGCGCCGTCGTGCTCCCCGGAGTGGAGGCGGCCGAGCGCGCCGGGGTGC
CCGCCTTCCTGGAGACATCCGCGCCCCGCAACCTCCCCTTCTACGAGCGGCTCGGCTTCACCGTCACCGC
CGACGTCGAGGTGCCCGAAGGACCGCGCACCTGGTGCATGACCCGCAAGCCCGGTGCCTGAGCTTTGAGA
CTACGCGTGAATTCACTCCTCAGGTGCAGGCTGCCTATCAGAAGGTGGTGGCTGGTGTGGCCAATGCCCT
GGCTCACAAATACCACTGAGATCTTTTTCCCTCTGCCAAAAATTATGGGGACATCATGAAGCCCCTTGAG
CATCTGACTTCTGGCTAATAAAGGAAATTTATTTTCATTGCAATAGTGTGTTGGAATTTTTTGTGTCTCT
CACTCGGAAGGACATATGGGAGGGCAAATCATTTAAAACATCAGAATGAGTATTTGGTTTAGAGTTTGGC
AACATATGCCCATATGCTGGCTGCCATGAACAAAGGTTGGCTATAAAGAGGTCATCAGTATATGAAACAG
CCCCCTGCTGTCCATTCCTTATTCCATAGAAAAGCCTTGACTTGAGGTTAGATTTTTTTTATATTTTGTT
TTGTGTTATTTTTTTCTTTAACATCCCTAAAATTTTCCTTACATGTTTTACTAGCCAGATTTTTCCTCCT
CTCCTGACTACTCCCAGTCATAGCTGTCCCTCTTCTCTTATGGAGATCCCTCGACCTGCAGCCCAAGCTT
GAATTCTCTAGAATTACCCTGTTATCCCTATGCTTGGTTTACCGAGCTCTTATTGGTTTTCAAACTTCAT
TGACTGTGCCCAACGCGCCTGGGAGCTCACGGGGACAGCCCCCCCCCAAAGCCCCCAGGGATGTAATTAC
GTCCCTCCCCCGCTAGGGGGCAGCAGCGAGCCGCCCGGGGCTCCGCTCCGGTCCGGCGCTCCCCCCGCAT
CCCCGAGCCGGCAGCGTGCGGGGACAGCCCGGGCACGGGGAAGGTGGCACGGGATCGCTTTCCTCTGAAC
GCTTCTCGCTGCTCTTTGAGCCTGCAGACACCTGGGGGGATACGGGGAAAAAGCTAGGCTGAAAGACCGG
TTCTTAGAATGACACGCGCCTGGGAGCTCACGGGGACAGCCCCCCCCCAAAGCCCCCAGGGATGTAATTA
CGTCCCTCCCCCGCTAGGGGGCAGCAGCGAGCCGCCCGGGGCTCCGCTCCGGTCCGGCGCTCCCCCCGCA
TCCCCGAGCCGGCAGCGTGCGGGGACAGCCCGGGCACGGGGAAGGTGGCACGGGATCGCTTTCCTCTGAA
CGCTTCTCGCTGCTCTTTGAGCCTGCAGACACCTGGGGGGATACGGGGAAAAAGCTAACTTCTGAGACGA
CAACTTTGTATAGAAAAGTTGGCTCCGAATTCGCCCTTGACAGCAGAGATCCAGTTTGGTTAATTAATT
Features (pLannotate 1.2.2; 28 found; start..end, strand, type, name):
     20..231     +  promoter       EF-1α core promoter: core promoter for human elongation factor EF-1α
    232..1170    +  intron         EF-1α intron A: intron upstream of the start codon of human EF-1α
   1197..1217    +  protein_bind   attB1: mutant version of attB; core recombination site for the Gateway® BP reaction BP Clonase™
   1237..1932    +  CDS            mKate2: mKate2 is a basic (constitutively fluorescent) red fluorescent protein published in 2009, derived from Entacmaea quadricolor. It is reported to be a rapidly-maturing monomer with moderate acid sensitivity.
   1952..1976    -  protein_bind   attB2: mutant version of attB; recombination site for the Gateway® BP reaction BP Clonase™
   2120..2194    +  CDS            HBB (fragment): HBB_PONPY - Experimental evidence at transcript level: Swiss-Prot protein existence level 2. Involved in oxygen transport from the lung to the various peripheral tissues. From Pongo pygmaeus (Bornean orangutan).
   2265..2320    +  polyA_signal   β-globin poly(A) signal: rabbit β-globin polyadenylation signal (Gil and Proudfoot, 1987)
   2704..2729    +  misc_feature   SA: splice acceptor site
   3401..3421    +  protein_bind   attB4: mutant version of attB; core recombination site for the Gateway® BP reaction BP Clonase™
   3489..3700    +  promoter       EF-1α core promoter: core promoter for human elongation factor EF-1α
   3701..4639    +  intron         EF-1α intron A: intron upstream of the start codon of human EF-1α
   4666..4686    +  protein_bind   attB1: mutant version of attB; core recombination site for the Gateway® BP reaction BP Clonase™
   4700..5416    +  CDS            EBFP2: EBFP2 is a basic (constitutively fluorescent) blue fluorescent protein published in 2007, derived from Aequorea victoria. It is reported to be a rapidly-maturing monomer with moderate acid sensitivity.
   5421..5445    -  protein_bind   attB2: mutant version of attB; recombination site for the Gateway® BP reaction BP Clonase™
   5449..5529    +  CDS            HBB (fragment): HBB_PONPY - Experimental evidence at transcript level: Swiss-Prot protein existence level 2. Involved in oxygen transport from the lung to the various peripheral tissues. From Pongo pygmaeus (Bornean orangutan).
   5600..5655    +  polyA_signal   β-globin poly(A) signal: rabbit β-globin polyadenylation signal (Gil and Proudfoot, 1987)
   6038..6060    -  protein_bind   lac operator (fragment): The lac repressor binds to the lac operator to inhibit transcription in E. coli. This inhibition can be relieved by adding lactose or isopropyl-β-D-thiogalactopyranoside (IPTG). lac repressor encoded by lacI
   6064..6094    -  promoter       lac promoter: promoter for the E. coli lac operon
   6109..6130    -  protein_bind   CAP binding site: CAP binding activates transcription in the presence of cAMP. E. coli catabolite activator protein
   6143..6182    -  CDS            lacI (fragment): lac repressor; lacI; The lac repressor binds to the lac operator to inhibit transcription in E. coli. This inhibition can be relieved by adding lactose or isopropyl-β-D-thiogalactopyranoside (IPTG).
   6355..7164    +  CDS            KanR: aminoglycoside phosphotransferase; aph(3')-Ia; confers resistance to kanamycin in bacteria or G418 (Geneticin®) in eukaryotes
   7416..8004    -  rep_origin     ori: high-copy-number ColE1/pMB1/pBR322/pUC origin of replication
   8175..9035    -  CDS            AmpR: β-lactamase; bla; confers resistance to ampicillin, carbenicillin, and related antibiotics
   9036..9107    -  promoter       AmpR promoter: bla
   9192..9791    +  CDS            PuroR: puromycin N-acetyltransferase; pac from Streptomyces alboniger; confers resistance to puromycin
   9806..9886    +  CDS            HBB (fragment): HBB_PONPY - Experimental evidence at transcript level: Swiss-Prot protein existence level 2. Involved in oxygen transport from the lung to the various peripheral tissues. From Pongo pygmaeus (Bornean orangutan).
   9957..10012   +  polyA_signal   β-globin poly(A) signal: rabbit β-globin polyadenylation signal (Gil and Proudfoot, 1987)
  10991..11011   +  protein_bind   attB4: mutant version of attB; core recombination site for the Gateway® BP reaction BP Clonase™
