[The description below was written by a language model from this plasmid's Addgene catalogue record and pLannotate feature annotations shown in this document.]
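Description:
LSB-hsa-miR-10b-3p is a mammalian expression, synthetic-biology plasmid of about 11 kb, built on the Low Sensor Backbone (LSB). It acts as a two-colour fluorescent reporter of microRNA activity. It is propagated in E. coli from a high-copy ColE1/pUC-type origin and carries both AmpR (β-lactamase) and KanR (aminoglycoside phosphotransferase) markers, matching the dual ampicillin/kanamycin selection listed. A remnant lac promoter/operator region is also annotated in the backbone.

The payload consists of two parallel transcription units. Each is driven by the human EF-1α core promoter with its intron A and terminated by a rabbit β-globin polyadenylation region. The short HBB hits in the table appear to be part of this globin 3′ sequence. The first unit encodes the red fluorescent protein mKate2, and according to the record it carries the hsa-miR-10b-3p target in its 3′ UTR. The target is not annotated as a feature, but there is an unannotated gap between the mKate2 cassette and the globin 3′ sequence. The second unit encodes the blue protein EBFP2 with no such target, so it serves as an internal reference for delivery and expression. When miR-10b-3p is active in the transfected cell, mKate2 is repressed relative to EBFP2, and the ratio of the two signals reports miRNA activity.

Gateway attB1/attB2 and attB4 scars flank the cassettes, reflecting modular assembly, and the insert itself was added by Gibson cloning. A PuroR coding sequence with a third β-globin poly(A) allows puromycin selection in mammalian cells, although no promoter is annotated directly upstream of it. The depositor warns that the repeated poly(A) elements make the plasmid inherently unstable. The depositor also notes small insertions flanking the puromycin gene that do not impair selection.
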