Addgene plasmid #103178: LSB-hsa-miR-10b-3p
Purpose: Used to sense miRNA activity using fluorescence based tools. hsa-miR-10b-3p target in 3' UTR of of mKate. miRNA activity can be measured by the repression of mKate2 relative to EBFP2 fluorescent proteins . Plasmid is inherently unstable; please see Depositor Comments
Depositing lab: Ron Weiss. Depositing organization: Massachusetts Institute of Technology. Publication: A mixed antagonistic/synergistic miRNA repression model enables accurate predictions of multi-input miRNA sensor activity. Gam JJ, Babb J, Weiss R. Nat Commun. 2018 Jun 22;9(1):2430. doi: 10.1038/s41467-018-04575-0. PubMed 29934631.
Backbone
  Vector backbone: Low Sensor Backbone (LSB)
  Vector type: Mammalian Expression, Synthetic Biology
Growth in bacteria
  Bacterial resistance: Ampicillin and Kanamycin, 100 & 50 μg/mL
  Growth temperature: 30°C
  Growth strain: NEB Stable
  Copy number: High Copy
Gene/Insert
  Gene/Insert name: hsa-miR-10b-3p target
  Species: H. sapiens (human)
  Entrez Gene: MIR10B (a.k.a. MIRN10B, hsa-mir-10b, miRNA10B, mir-10b)
  Promoter: EF-1a
  Cloning method: Gibson Cloning
Terms and licenses: Academic/Nonprofit Terms; Industry Terms: Not Available to Industry
Depositor comments: Please note that this plasmid is inherently unstable due to a repeating poly A element. We recommend performing a diagnostic digest on multiple colonies upon receipt. The depositors would like to note the presence of several discrepancies between the depositor sequence and physical plasmid sequence. In particular, the sequences upstream and downstream of the puromycin coding region have 10 bp insertions which do not affect the ability to perform puromycin selection. The sequences for those regions within the physical plasmids are as follows: Upstream of Puro: GAATTCGACCGCCTGTCTCAAGGTGCCACC; Downstream of Puro: GCTTTGAGACTACGCGTGAATTCACTCCTC.
How to cite: LSB-hsa-miR-10b-3p was a gift from Ron Weiss (Addgene plasmid # 103178 ; http://n2t.net/addgene:103178 ; RRID:Addgene_103178)
