>Addgene plasmid #103178 | LSB-hsa-miR-10b-3p | depositor partial sequence | sequence record 195406 | hsa-miR-10b-3p target
ATTCCCCTAGAATCGAATCTGT
